Addgene plasmid #190109: Marathon-RT tetramutant for Split-PE (pEH101)
Purpose: Expresses Marathon-RT tetramutant (D14R-D74R-N116K-N197R)
Depositing lab: Keith Joung. Depositing organization: Massachusetts General Hospital. Publication: Engineered CRISPR prime editors with compact, untethered reverse transcriptases. Grunewald J, Miller BR, Szalay RN, Cabeceiras PK, Woodilla CJ, Holtz EJB, Petri K, Joung JK. Nat Biotechnol. 2023 Mar;41(3):337-343. doi: 10.1038/s41587-022-01473-1. Epub 2022 Sep 26. PubMed 36163548.
Backbone
  Vector backbone: pCMV-T7, Addgene #132775
  Vector type: Mammalian Expression
Growth in bacteria
  Bacterial resistance: Ampicillin, 100 μg/mL
  Growth temperature: 37°C
  Growth strain: DH5alpha
  Copy number: High Copy
Gene/Insert
  Gene/Insert name: Marathon-RT
  Species: Synthetic
  Mutation: D14R, D74R, N116K, N197R
  Promoter: CMV
  Tag / fusion protein: bpNLS (N terminal on insert); bpNLS (C terminal on insert)
  Cloning method: Gibson Cloning
Terms and licenses: Academic/Nonprofit Terms; Industry Terms: Not Available to Industry
How to cite: Marathon-RT tetramutant for Split-PE (pEH101) was a gift from Keith Joung (Addgene plasmid # 190109 ; http://n2t.net/addgene:190109 ; RRID:Addgene_190109)
