[The description below was written by a language model from this plasmid's Addgene catalogue record and pLannotate feature annotations shown in this document.]
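Description:
Marathon-RT tetramutant for Split-PE (pEH101) is a 4.8 kb mammalian expression plasmid built on the pCMV-T7 backbone. It is maintained in E. coli through a high-copy ColE1/pUC-type origin of replication and selected with ampicillin via the β-lactamase (AmpR) gene and its native promoter. The remaining annotated bacterial elements (lac promoter, lac operator, CAP binding site, and short fragments of lacI, a pBluescript MCS, an SV40 promoter and the pBR322 bom region) are backbone remnants with no evident role in the payload's expression.

The payload is a synthetic Marathon-RT reverse transcriptase coding sequence carrying four substitutions (D14R, D74R, N116K, N197R), flanked at both the N and C termini by bipartite nuclear localization signals (bpNLS) to direct the enzyme to the nucleus. The automated feature table does not annotate this open reading frame, but the unannotated interval between the T7 promoter and the bGH polyadenylation signal is where it would be expected to lie. Transcription in mammalian cells is driven by the CMV immediate early enhancer and promoter and terminated by the bGH poly(A) signal. The T7 promoter just upstream of the insert would also allow in vitro transcription of the mRNA with T7 RNA polymerase.

As its name indicates, the plasmid is intended for Split-PE, a prime editing format in which the reverse transcriptase is expressed as a separate, untethered protein rather than fused to the Cas9 nickase. The plasmid encodes only the compact RT component, so the nickase and prime editing guide RNA would have to be supplied from other constructs.
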