Features (pLannotate 1.2.2; 14 found; start..end, strand, type, name):
    374..577     +  promoter       CMV promoter: human cytomegalovirus (CMV) immediate early promoter
    619..637     +  promoter       T7 promoter: promoter for bacteriophage T7 RNA polymerase
   2103..2327    +  polyA_signal   bGH poly(A) signal: bovine growth hormone polyadenylation signal
   2331..2352    +  promoter       SV40 promoter (fragment): SV40 enhancer and early promoter
   2357..2373    +  misc_feature   MCS (fragment): pBluescript multiple cloning site
   2422..2438    -  protein_bind   lac operator: The lac repressor binds to the lac operator to inhibit transcription in E. coli. This inhibition can be relieved by adding lactose or isopropyl-β-D-thiogalactopyranoside (IPTG). lac repressor encoded by lacI
   2446..2476    -  promoter       lac promoter: promoter for the E. coli lac operon
   2491..2512    -  protein_bind   CAP binding site: CAP binding activates transcription in the presence of cAMP. E. coli catabolite activator protein
   2525..2617    -  CDS            lacI (fragment): lac repressor; lacI; The lac repressor binds to the lac operator to inhibit transcription in E. coli. This inhibition can be relieved by adding lactose or isopropyl-β-D-thiogalactopyranoside (IPTG).
   2800..3388    -  rep_origin     ori: high-copy-number ColE1/pMB1/pBR322/pUC origin of replication
   3559..4419    -  CDS            AmpR: β-lactamase; bla; confers resistance to ampicillin, carbenicillin, and related antibiotics
   4420..4524    -  promoter       AmpR promoter: bla
   4595..4639    -  misc_feature   bom (fragment): basis of mobility region from pBR322
   4794..373     +  enhancer       CMV enhancer (across the origin): human cytomegalovirus immediate early enhancer
>Addgene plasmid #190109 | Marathon-RT tetramutant for Split-PE (pEH101) | addgene full sequence | sequence record 370605 | Addgene NGS Result
ATTATTGACTAGTTATTAATAGTAATCAATTACGGGGTCATTAGTTCATAGCCCATATATGGAGTTCCGC
GTTACATAACTTACGGTAAATGGCCCGCCTGGCTGACCGCCCAACGACCCCCGCCCATTGACGTCAATAA
TGACGTATGTTCCCATAGTAACGCCAATAGGGACTTTCCATTGACGTCAATGGGTGGAGTATTTACGGTA
AACTGCCCACTTGGCAGTACATCAAGTGTATCATATGCCAAGTACGCCCCCTATTGACGTCAATGACGGT
AAATGGCCCGCCTGGCATTATGCCCAGTACATGACCTTATGGGACTTTCCTACTTGGCAGTACATCTACG
TATTAGTCATCGCTATTACCATGGTGATGCGGTTTTGGCAGTACATCAATGGGCGTGGATAGCGGTTTGA
CTCACGGGGATTTCCAAGTCTCCACCCCATTGACGTCAATGGGAGTTTGTTTTGGCACCAAAATCAACGG
GACTTTCCAAAATGTCGTAACAACTCCGCCCCATTGACGCAAATGGGCGGTAGGCGTGTACGGTGGGAGG
TCTATATAAGCAGAGCTGGTTTAGTGAACCGTCAGATCCGCTAGAGATCCGCGGCCGCTAATACGACTCA
CTATAGGGAGAGCCGCCACCATGAAACGGACAGCCGACGGAAGCGAGTTCGAGTCACCAAAGAAGAAGCG
GAAAGTCGACACCAGCAATCTGATGGAACAGATCCTGAGCAGCCGGAACCTGAACCGGGCCTACCTGCAG
GTGGTGAGAAATAAAGGCGCTGAAGGCGTTGATGGCATGAAGTACACCGAGCTGAAGGAGCATCTGGCCA
AGAACGGCGAGACAATCAAGGGCCAGCTGAGAACCAGAAAGTATAAGCCTCAGCCAGCTAGACGGGTGGA
AATCCCCAAGCCCCGGGGCGGAGTGCGGAACCTGGGAGTGCCAACAGTCACAGACCGGTTCATCCAGCAG
GCTATCGCCCAAGTGCTGACCCCTATCTACGAGGAACAGTTTCACGACCACTCTTACGGCTTCCGGCCCA
AGAGATGCGCCCAGCAAGCCATCCTGACAGCCCTGAACATCATGAACGATGGTAATGACTGGATCGTGGA
CATCGACCTGGAAAAGTTTTTCGATACCGTGAATCACGATAAGCTGATGACGCTGATTGGCAGAACCATC
AAGGACGGCGACGTGATCTCTATTGTGCGCAAGTACCTCGTGTCCGGCATCATGATCGATGACGAGTACG
AAGATAGCATCGTGGGAACACCTCAGGGCGGCCGGCTGTCTCCTCTGCTGGCCAACATCATGCTGAACGA
GCTGGATAAGGAGATGGAAAAAAGGGGCCTGAACTTCGTGCGGTACGCCGACGACTGCATCATCATGGTC
GGCTCCGAGATGAGCGCCAACAGAGTCATGCGGAACATCAGCAGATTCATCGAAGAGAAGCTGGGCCTGA
AAGTGAACATGACCAAGTCCAAGGTGGACAGACCTAGCGGACTGAAGTACTTGGGCTTTGGCTTCTACTT
CGACCCCAGAGCCCACCAGTTCAAGGCCAAGCCTCACGCCAAGAGCGTGGCTAAGTTCAAAAAGAGAATG
AAAGAGCTGACCTGTAGAAGCTGGGGCGTGTCTAACAGCTACAAGGTGGAAAAACTGAATCAACTGATCA
GAGGCTGGATCAACTACTTCAAGATCGGCAGCATGAAGACCCTGTGTAAAGAGCTGGACAGCAGAATCAG
GTACAGACTGCGGATGTGCATCTGGAAGCAGTGGAAAACCCCTCAGAACCAGGAGAAAAACCTGGTCAAG
CTTGGAATTGACAGAAATACCGCCAGAAGAGTGGCCTATACAGGCAAGCGAATCGCCTACGTGTGCAACA
AGGGCGCCGTGAACGTGGCTATCAGCAACAAGCGGCTGGCCAGCTTCGGCCTGATCTCTATGCTGGACTA
CTACATCGAGAAGTGCGTGACCTGCTCTGGCGGCTCAAAAAGAACCGCCGACGGCAGCGAATTCGAGCCC
AAGAAGAAGAGGAAAGTCTAACCGGTCATCATCACCATCACCATTGAGTTTAAACCCGCTGATCAGCCTC
GACTGTGCCTTCTAGTTGCCAGCCATCTGTTGTTTGCCCCTCCCCCGTGCCTTCCTTGACCCTGGAAGGT
GCCACTCCCACTGTCCTTTCCTAATAAAATGAGAAAATTGCATCGCATTGTCTGAGTAGGTGTCATTCTA
TTCTGGGGGGTGGGGTGGGGCAGGACAGCAAGGGGGAGGATTGGGAAGACAATAGCAGGCATGCTGGGGA
TGCGGTGGGCTCTATGGCTTCTGAGGCGGAAAGAACCAGCTGGGGCTCGATACCGTCGACCTCTAGCTAG
AGCTTGGCGTAATCATGGTCATAGCTGTTTCCTGTGTGAAATTGTTATCCGCTCACAATTCCACACAACA
TACGAGCCGGAAGCATAAAGTGTAAAGCCTAGGGTGCCTAATGAGTGAGCTAACTCACATTAATTGCGTT
GCGCTCACTGCCCGCTTTCCAGTCGGGAAACCTGTCGTGCCAGCTGCATTAATGAATCGGCCAACGCGCG
GGGAGAGGCGGTTTGCGTATTGGGCGCTCTTCCGCTTCCTCGCTCACTGACTCGCTGCGCTCGGTCGTTC
GGCTGCGGCGAGCGGTATCAGCTCACTCAAAGGCGGTAATACGGTTATCCACAGAATCAGGGGATAACGC
AGGAAAGAACATGTGAGCAAAAGGCCAGCAAAAGGCCAGGAACCGTAAAAAGGCCGCGTTGCTGGCGTTT
TTCCATAGGCTCCGCCCCCCTGACGAGCATCACAAAAATCGACGCTCAAGTCAGAGGTGGCGAAACCCGA
CAGGACTATAAAGATACCAGGCGTTTCCCCCTGGAAGCTCCCTCGTGCGCTCTCCTGTTCCGACCCTGCC
GCTTACCGGATACCTGTCCGCCTTTCTCCCTTCGGGAAGCGTGGCGCTTTCTCATAGCTCACGCTGTAGG
TATCTCAGTTCGGTGTAGGTCGTTCGCTCCAAGCTGGGCTGTGTGCACGAACCCCCCGTTCAGCCCGACC
GCTGCGCCTTATCCGGTAACTATCGTCTTGAGTCCAACCCGGTAAGACACGACTTATCGCCACTGGCAGC
AGCCACTGGTAACAGGATTAGCAGAGCGAGGTATGTAGGCGGTGCTACAGAGTTCTTGAAGTGGTGGCCT
AACTACGGCTACACTAGAAGAACAGTATTTGGTATCTGCGCTCTGCTGAAGCCAGTTACCTTCGGAAAAA
GAGTTGGTAGCTCTTGATCCGGCAAACAAACCACCGCTGGTAGCGGTGGTTTTTTTGTTTGCAAGCAGCA
GATTACGCGCAGAAAAAAAGGATCTCAAGAAGATCCTTTGATCTTTTCTACGGGGTCTGACACTCAGTGG
AACGAAAACTCACGTTAAGGGATTTTGGTCATGAGATTATCAAAAAGGATCTTCACCTAGATCCTTTTAA
ATTAAAAATGAAGTTTTAAATCAATCTAAAGTATATATGAGTAAACTTGGTCTGACAGTTACCAATGCTT
AATCAGTGAGGCACCTATCTCAGCGATCTGTCTATTTCGTTCATCCATAGTTGCCTGACTCCCCGTCGTG
TAGATAACTACGATACGGGAGGGCTTACCATCTGGCCCCAGTGCTGCAATGATACCGCGAGACCCACGCT
CACCGGCTCCAGATTTATCAGCAATAAACCAGCCAGCCGGAAGGGCCGAGCGCAGAAGTGGTCCTGCAAC
TTTATCCGCCTCCATCCAGTCTATTAATTGTTGCCGGGAAGCTAGAGTAAGTAGTTCGCCAGTTAATAGT
TTGCGCAACGTTGTTGCCATTGCTACAGGCATCGTGGTGTCACGCTCGTCGTTTGGTATGGCTTCATTCA
GCTCCGGTTCCCAACGATCAAGGCGAGTTACATGATCCCCCATGTTGTGCAAAAAAGCGGTTAGCTCCTT
CGGTCCTCCGATCGTTGTCAGAAGTAAGTTGGCCGCAGTGTTATCACTCATGGTTATGGCAGCACTGCAT
AATTCTCTTACTGTCATGCCATCCGTAAGATGCTTTTCTGTGACTGGTGAGTACTCAACCAAGTCATTCT
GAGAATAGTGTATGCGGCGACCGAGTTGCTCTTGCCCGGCGTCAATACGGGATAATACCGCGCCACATAG
CAGAACTTTAAAAGTGCTCATCATTGGAAAACGTTCTTCGGGGCGAAAACTCTCAAGGATCTTACCGCTG
TTGAGATCCAGTTCGATGTAACCCACTCGTGCACCCAACTGATCTTCAGCATCTTTTACTTTCACCAGCG
TTTCTGGGTGAGCAAAAACAGGAAGGCAAAATGCCGCAAAAAAGGGAATAAGGGCGACACGGAAATGTTG
AATACTCATACTCTTCCTTTTTCAATATTATTGAAGCATTTATCAGGGTTATTGTCTCATGAGCGGATAC
ATATTTGAATGTATTTAGAAAAATAAACAAATAGGGGTTCCGCGCACATTTCCCCGAAAAGTGCCACCTG
ACGTCGACGGATCGGGAGATCGATCTCCCGATCCCCTAGGGTCTACTCTCAGTACAATCTGCTCTGATGC
CGCATAGTTAAGCCAGTATCTGCTCCCTGCTTGTGTGTTGGAGGTCGCTGAGTAGTGCGCGAGCAAAATT
TAAGCTACAACAAGGCAAGGCTTGACCGACAATTGCATGAAGAATCTGCTTAGGGTTAGGCGTTTTGCGC
TGCTTCGCGATGTACGGGCCAGATATACGCGTTGACATTG
